Addgene plasmid #188648: Mammalian_SpCas9_Target-AID2S
Purpose: Expresses SpCas9_Target-AID2S in mammalian cells
Depositing lab: Keiji Nishida. Depositing organization: Kobe University. Publication: Cytosine base editing systems with minimized off-target effect and molecular size. Li A, Mitsunobu H, Yoshioka S, Suzuki T, Kondo A, Nishida K. Nat Commun. 2022 Aug 8;13(1):4531. doi: 10.1038/s41467-022-32157-8. PubMed 35941130.
Backbone
  Vector backbone: pcDNA3.1
  Vector type: Mammalian Expression
Growth in bacteria
  Bacterial resistance: Ampicillin, 100 μg/mL
  Growth temperature: 37°C
  Growth strain: DH5alpha
  Copy number: High Copy
Gene/Insert
  Gene/Insert name: nCas9-AID2S-UGI
  Species: Synthetic; Streptococcus pyogenes
  Insert size (bp): 5175
  Mutation: D10A for SpCas9
  GenBank ID: OYN72315.1 ABO15149.1
  Promoter: pCMV
  Tag / fusion protein: UGI
  Cloning method: Gibson Cloning
  Sequencing primers: 5′ GGCACCAAAATCAACGGGA; 3′ GCCCCAGCTGGTTCTTTCCGCCTCA
Terms and licenses: Academic/Nonprofit Terms; Industry Terms: Not Available to Industry
How to cite: Mammalian_SpCas9_Target-AID2S was a gift from Keiji Nishida (Addgene plasmid # 188648 ; http://n2t.net/addgene:188648 ; RRID:Addgene_188648)
