[The description below was written by a language model from this plasmid's Addgene catalogue record and pLannotate feature annotations shown in this document.]
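Description:
Mammalian_SpCas9_Target-AID2S is a mammalian expression plasmid built on a pcDNA3.1 backbone that encodes a compact cytosine base editor, recorded as nCas9-AID2S-UGI. It is propagated in E. coli as a high-copy plasmid through a ColE1/pUC-type origin and selected with ampicillin via the β-lactamase gene and its native promoter. Only a short fragment of the SV40 promoter is annotated downstream of the expression cassette, and no mammalian selection marker appears in the feature table, so the plasmid appears suited to transient expression rather than drug selection of stable lines. Remnants of a lac promoter/operator region, a lacI fragment and a bom fragment are backbone leftovers with no evident role in the design.

The payload of about 5.2 kb is driven by the human CMV immediate early enhancer and promoter and terminated by the bovine growth hormone polyadenylation signal; a T7 promoter lies just upstream of the coding region. The Streptococcus pyogenes Cas9 portion carries the D10A mutation, which converts the nuclease into a nickase that cuts only one DNA strand. It is fused to AID2S, a deaminase component that the automated annotation does not label. Unannotated stretches sit before Cas9 and between Cas9 and UGI, but the record does not state where the deaminase lies. The uracil DNA glycosylase inhibitor from Bacillus phage PBS2 sits at the C-terminal end, where it blocks excision of the uracil produced by cytosine deamination and so favours C-to-T conversion. No guide RNA cassette is annotated, so the guide would have to be supplied separately. The associated work concerns cytosine base editors with reduced off-target effects and smaller molecular size.
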