Features (pLannotate 1.2.2; 16 found; start..end, strand, type, name):
      1..380     +  enhancer       CMV enhancer: human cytomegalovirus immediate early enhancer
    381..584     +  promoter       CMV promoter: human cytomegalovirus (CMV) immediate early promoter
    626..644     +  promoter       T7 promoter: promoter for bacteriophage T7 RNA polymerase
   1111..5207    +  CDS            Cas9 (fragment): Cas9 (Csn1) endonuclease from the Streptococcus pyogenes Type II CRISPR/Cas system generates RNA-guided double strand breaks in DNA
   5521..5769    +  CDS            UGI: UNGI_BPPB2 - Experimental evidence at protein level: Swiss-Prot protein existence level 1. This protein binds specifically and reversibly to the host uracil-DNA glycosylase, preventing removal of uracil residues from PBS2 DNA by the host uracil-excision repair system. From Bacillus phage PBS2 (Bacteriophage PBS2).
   5887..6111    +  polyA_signal   bGH poly(A) signal: bovine growth hormone polyadenylation signal
   6115..6136    +  promoter       SV40 promoter (fragment): SV40 enhancer and early promoter
   6141..6157    +  misc_feature   MCS (fragment): pBluescript multiple cloning site
   6206..6222    -  protein_bind   lac operator: The lac repressor binds to the lac operator to inhibit transcription in E. coli. This inhibition can be relieved by adding lactose or isopropyl-β-D-thiogalactopyranoside (IPTG). lac repressor encoded by lacI
   6230..6260    -  promoter       lac promoter: promoter for the E. coli lac operon
   6275..6296    -  protein_bind   CAP binding site: CAP binding activates transcription in the presence of cAMP. E. coli catabolite activator protein
   6309..6401    -  CDS            lacI (fragment): lac repressor; lacI; The lac repressor binds to the lac operator to inhibit transcription in E. coli. This inhibition can be relieved by adding lactose or isopropyl-β-D-thiogalactopyranoside (IPTG).
   6584..7172    -  rep_origin     ori: high-copy-number ColE1/pMB1/pBR322/pUC origin of replication
   7343..8203    -  CDS            AmpR: β-lactamase; bla; confers resistance to ampicillin, carbenicillin, and related antibiotics
   8204..8308    -  promoter       AmpR promoter: bla
   8379..8423    -  misc_feature   bom (fragment): basis of mobility region from pBR322
>Addgene plasmid #188648 | Mammalian_SpCas9_Target-AID2S | addgene full sequence | sequence record 375880 | Addgene NGS Result
GACATTGATTATTGACTAGTTATTAATAGTAATCAATTACGGGGTCATTAGTTCATAGCCCATATATGGA
GTTCCGCGTTACATAACTTACGGTAAATGGCCCGCCTGGCTGACCGCCCAACGACCCCCGCCCATTGACG
TCAATAATGACGTATGTTCCCATAGTAACGCCAATAGGGACTTTCCATTGACGTCAATGGGTGGAGTATT
TACGGTAAACTGCCCACTTGGCAGTACATCAAGTGTATCATATGCCAAGTACGCCCCCTATTGACGTCAA
TGACGGTAAATGGCCCGCCTGGCATTATGCCCAGTACATGACCTTATGGGACTTTCCTACTTGGCAGTAC
ATCTACGTATTAGTCATCGCTATTACCATGGTGATGCGGTTTTGGCAGTACATCAATGGGCGTGGATAGC
GGTTTGACTCACGGGGATTTCCAAGTCTCCACCCCATTGACGTCAATGGGAGTTTGTTTTGGCACCAAAA
TCAACGGGACTTTCCAAAATGTCGTAACAACTCCGCCCCATTGACGCAAATGGGCGGTAGGCGTGTACGG
TGGGAGGTCTATATAAGCAGAGCTGGTTTAGTGAACCGTCAGATCCGCTAGAGATCCGCGGCCGCTAATA
CGACTCACTATAGGGAGAGCCGCCACCATGAAACGGACAGCCGACGGAAGCGAGTTCGAGTCACCAAAGA
AGAAGCGGAAAGTCTCACACCGCTGCTACGTGCTGTTTGAGTTGAAGCGAAGGGGCGAAAGAAGGGCTTG
CTTTTGGGGCTATGCCGTCAACAAGCCCCAAAGTGGCACCGAGAGAGGAATACACGCTGAGATATTCAGT
ATCCGAAAGGTGGAAGAGTATCTTCGGGATAATCCTGGGCAGTTTACGATCAACTGGTATTCCAGCTGGA
GTCCTTGCGCTGATTGTGCCGAGAAAATTCTGGAATGGTATAATCAGGAACTTCGGGGAAACGGGCACAC
ATTGAAAATCGAAGCCTGCAAGCTGTACTACGAGAAGAATGCCCGGAACCAGATAGGACTCCAGAATCTG
AGGGACAATGGTGTAGGCCTGAACGTGGGTGGAGGTGGCAGTGATGTCGGCGGAGGCTCCGACAAGAAGT
ACAGCATCGGCCTGGCCATCGGCACCAACTCTGTGGGCTGGGCCGTGATCACCGACGAGTACAAGGTGCC
CAGCAAGAAATTCAAGGTGCTGGGCAACACCGACCGGCACAGCATCAAGAAGAACCTGATCGGAGCCCTG
CTGTTCGACAGCGGCGAAACAGCCGAGGCCACCCGGCTGAAGAGAACCGCCAGAAGAAGATACACCAGAC
GGAAGAACCGGATCTGCTATCTGCAAGAGATCTTCAGCAACGAGATGGCCAAGGTGGACGACAGCTTCTT
CCACAGACTGGAAGAGTCCTTCCTGGTGGAAGAGGATAAGAAGCACGAGCGGCACCCCATCTTCGGCAAC
ATCGTGGACGAGGTGGCCTACCACGAGAAGTACCCCACCATCTACCACCTGAGAAAGAAACTGGTGGACA
GCACCGACAAGGCCGACCTGCGGCTGATCTATCTGGCCCTGGCCCACATGATCAAGTTCCGGGGCCACTT
CCTGATCGAGGGCGACCTGAACCCCGACAACAGCGACGTGGACAAGCTGTTCATCCAGCTGGTGCAGACC
TACAACCAGCTGTTCGAGGAAAACCCCATCAACGCCAGCGGCGTGGACGCCAAGGCCATCCTGTCTGCCA
GACTGAGCAAGAGCAGACGGCTGGAAAATCTGATCGCCCAGCTGCCCGGCGAGAAGAAGAATGGCCTGTT
CGGAAACCTGATTGCCCTGAGCCTGGGCCTGACCCCCAACTTCAAGAGCAACTTCGACCTGGCCGAGGAT
GCCAAACTGCAGCTGAGCAAGGACACCTACGACGACGACCTGGACAACCTGCTGGCCCAGATCGGCGACC
AGTACGCCGACCTGTTTCTGGCCGCCAAGAACCTGTCCGACGCCATCCTGCTGAGCGACATCCTGAGAGT
GAACACCGAAATCACCAAGGCCCCCCTGAGCGCCTCTATGATCAAGAGATACGACGAGCACCACCAGGAC
CTGACCCTGCTGAAAGCTCTCGTGCGGCAGCAGCTGCCTGAGAAGTACAAAGAGATTTTCTTCGACCAGA
GCAAGAACGGCTACGCCGGCTACATTGACGGCGGAGCCAGCCAGGAAGAGTTCTACAAGTTCATCAAGCC
CATCCTGGAAAAGATGGACGGCACCGAGGAACTGCTCGTGAAGCTGAACAGAGAGGACCTGCTGCGGAAG
CAGCGGACCTTCGACAACGGCAGCATCCCCCACCAGATCCACCTGGGAGAGCTGCACGCCATTCTGCGGC
GGCAGGAAGATTTTTACCCATTCCTGAAGGACAACCGGGAAAAGATCGAGAAGATCCTGACCTTCCGCAT
TCCCTACTACGTGGGCCCTCTGGCCAGGGGAAACAGCAGATTCGCCTGGATGACCAGAAAGAGCGAGGAA
ACCATCACCCCCTGGAACTTCGAGGAAGTGGTGGACAAGGGCGCTTCCGCCCAGAGCTTCATCGAGCGGA
TGACCAACTTCGATAAGAACCTGCCCAACGAGAAGGTGCTGCCCAAGCACAGCCTGCTGTACGAGTACTT
CACCGTGTATAACGAGCTGACCAAAGTGAAATACGTGACCGAGGGAATGAGAAAGCCCGCCTTCCTGAGC
GGCGAGCAGAAAAAGGCCATCGTGGACCTGCTGTTCAAGACCAACCGGAAAGTGACCGTGAAGCAGCTGA
AAGAGGACTACTTCAAGAAAATCGAGTGCTTCGACTCCGTGGAAATCTCCGGCGTGGAAGATCGGTTCAA
CGCCTCCCTGGGCACATACCACGATCTGCTGAAAATTATCAAGGACAAGGACTTCCTGGACAATGAGGAA
AACGAGGACATTCTGGAAGATATCGTGCTGACCCTGACACTGTTTGAGGACAGAGAGATGATCGAGGAAC
GGCTGAAAACCTATGCCCACCTGTTCGACGACAAAGTGATGAAGCAGCTGAAGCGGCGGAGATACACCGG
CTGGGGCAGGCTGAGCCGGAAGCTGATCAACGGCATCCGGGACAAGCAGTCCGGCAAGACAATCCTGGAT
TTCCTGAAGTCCGACGGCTTCGCCAACAGAAACTTCATGCAGCTGATCCACGACGACAGCCTGACCTTTA
AAGAGGACATCCAGAAAGCCCAGGTGTCCGGCCAGGGCGATAGCCTGCACGAGCACATTGCCAATCTGGC
CGGCAGCCCCGCCATTAAGAAGGGCATCCTGCAGACAGTGAAGGTGGTGGACGAGCTCGTGAAAGTGATG
GGCCGGCACAAGCCCGAGAACATCGTGATCGAAATGGCCAGAGAGAACCAGACCACCCAGAAGGGACAGA
AGAACAGCCGCGAGAGAATGAAGCGGATCGAAGAGGGCATCAAAGAGCTGGGCAGCCAGATCCTGAAAGA
ACACCCCGTGGAAAACACCCAGCTGCAGAACGAGAAGCTGTACCTGTACTACCTGCAGAATGGGCGGGAT
ATGTACGTGGACCAGGAACTGGACATCAACCGGCTGTCCGACTACGATGTGGACCATATCGTGCCTCAGA
GCTTTCTGAAGGACGACTCCATCGACAACAAGGTGCTGACCAGAAGCGACAAGAACCGGGGCAAGAGCGA
CAACGTGCCCTCCGAAGAGGTCGTGAAGAAGATGAAGAACTACTGGCGGCAGCTGCTGAACGCCAAGCTG
ATTACCCAGAGAAAGTTCGACAATCTGACCAAGGCCGAGAGAGGCGGCCTGAGCGAACTGGATAAGGCCG
GCTTCATCAAGAGACAGCTGGTGGAAACCCGGCAGATCACAAAGCACGTGGCACAGATCCTGGACTCCCG
GATGAACACTAAGTACGACGAGAATGACAAGCTGATCCGGGAAGTGAAAGTGATCACCCTGAAGTCCAAG
CTGGTGTCCGATTTCCGGAAGGATTTCCAGTTTTACAAAGTGCGCGAGATCAACAACTACCACCACGCCC
ACGACGCCTACCTGAACGCCGTCGTGGGAACCGCCCTGATCAAAAAGTACCCTAAGCTGGAAAGCGAGTT
CGTGTACGGCGACTACAAGGTGTACGACGTGCGGAAGATGATCGCCAAGAGCGAGCAGGAAATCGGCAAG
GCTACCGCCAAGTACTTCTTCTACAGCAACATCATGAACTTTTTCAAGACCGAGATTACCCTGGCCAACG
GCGAGATCCGGAAGCGGCCTCTGATCGAGACAAACGGCGAAACCGGGGAGATCGTGTGGGATAAGGGCCG
GGATTTTGCCACCGTGCGGAAAGTGCTGAGCATGCCCCAAGTGAATATCGTGAAAAAGACCGAGGTGCAG
ACAGGCGGCTTCAGCAAAGAGTCTATCCTGCCCAAGAGGAACAGCGATAAGCTGATCGCCAGAAAGAAGG
ACTGGGACCCTAAGAAGTACGGCGGCTTCGACAGCCCCACCGTGGCCTATTCTGTGCTGGTGGTGGCCAA
AGTGGAAAAGGGCAAGTCCAAGAAACTGAAGAGTGTGAAAGAGCTGCTGGGGATCACCATCATGGAAAGA
AGCAGCTTCGAGAAGAATCCCATCGACTTTCTGGAAGCCAAGGGCTACAAAGAAGTGAAAAAGGACCTGA
TCATCAAGCTGCCTAAGTACTCCCTGTTCGAGCTGGAAAACGGCCGGAAGAGAATGCTGGCCTCTGCCGG
CGAACTGCAGAAGGGAAACGAACTGGCCCTGCCCTCCAAATATGTGAACTTCCTGTACCTGGCCAGCCAC
TATGAGAAGCTGAAGGGCTCCCCCGAGGATAATGAGCAGAAACAGCTGTTTGTGGAACAGCACAAGCACT
ACCTGGACGAGATCATCGAGCAGATCAGCGAGTTCTCCAAGAGAGTGATCCTGGCCGACGCTAATCTGGA
CAAAGTGCTGTCCGCCTACAACAAGCACCGGGATAAGCCCATCAGAGAGCAGGCCGAGAATATCATCCAC
CTGTTTACCCTGACCAATCTGGGAGCCCCTGCCGCCTTCAAGTACTTTGACACCACCATCGACCGGAAGA
GGTACACCAGCACCAAAGAGGTGCTGGACGCCACCCTGATCCACCAGAGCATCACCGGCCTGTACGAGAC
ACGGATCGACCTGTCTCAGCTGGGAGGTGACAGCGGCGGGAGCGGCGGGAGCGGGGGGAGCACTAATCTG
AGCGACATCATTGAGAAGGAGACTGGGAAACAGCTGGTCATTCAGGAGTCCATCCTGATGCTGCCTGAGG
AGGTGGAGGAAGTGATCGGCAACAAGCCAGAGTCTGACATCCTGGTGCACACCGCCTACGACGAGTCCAC
AGATGAGAATGTGATGCTGCTGACCTCTGACGCCCCCGAGTATAAGCCTTGGGCCCTGGTCATCCAGGAT
TCTAACGGCGAGAATAAGATCAAGATGCTGAGCGGAGGATCCGGAGGATCTGGAGGCAGCACCAACCTGT
CTGACATCATCGAGAAGGAGACAGGCAAGCAGCTGGTCATCCAGGAGAGCATCCTGATGCTGCCCGAAGA
AGTCGAAGAAGTGATCGGAAACAAGCCTGAGAGCGATATCCTGGTCCATACCGCCTACGACGAGAGTACC
GACGAAAATGTGATGCTGCTGACATCCGACGCCCCAGAGTATAAGCCCTGGGCTCTGGTCATCCAGGATT
CCAACGGAGAGAACAAAATCAAAATGCTGTCTGGCGGCTCAAAAAGAACCGCCGACGGCAGCGAATTCGA
GCCCAAGAAGAAGAGGAAAGTCTAACCGGTCATCATCACCATCACCATTGAGTTTAAACCCGCTGATCAG
CCTCGACTGTGCCTTCTAGTTGCCAGCCATCTGTTGTTTGCCCCTCCCCCGTGCCTTCCTTGACCCTGGA
AGGTGCCACTCCCACTGTCCTTTCCTAATAAAATGAGGAAATTGCATCGCATTGTCTGAGTAGGTGTCAT
TCTATTCTGGGGGGTGGGGTGGGGCAGGACAGCAAGGGGGAGGATTGGGAAGACAATAGCAGGCATGCTG
GGGATGCGGTGGGCTCTATGGCTTCTGAGGCGGAAAGAACCAGCTGGGGCTCGATACCGTCGACCTCTAG
CTAGAGCTTGGCGTAATCATGGTCATAGCTGTTTCCTGTGTGAAATTGTTATCCGCTCACAATTCCACAC
AACATACGAGCCGGAAGCATAAAGTGTAAAGCCTAGGGTGCCTAATGAGTGAGCTAACTCACATTAATTG
CGTTGCGCTCACTGCCCGCTTTCCAGTCGGGAAACCTGTCGTGCCAGCTGCATTAATGAATCGGCCAACG
CGCGGGGAGAGGCGGTTTGCGTATTGGGCGCTCTTCCGCTTCCTCGCTCACTGACTCGCTGCGCTCGGTC
GTTCGGCTGCGGCGAGCGGTATCAGCTCACTCAAAGGCGGTAATACGGTTATCCACAGAATCAGGGGATA
ACGCAGGAAAGAACATGTGAGCAAAAGGCCAGCAAAAGGCCAGGAACCGTAAAAAGGCCGCGTTGCTGGC
GTTTTTCCATAGGCTCCGCCCCCCTGACGAGCATCACAAAAATCGACGCTCAAGTCAGAGGTGGCGAAAC
CCGACAGGACTATAAAGATACCAGGCGTTTCCCCCTGGAAGCTCCCTCGTGCGCTCTCCTGTTCCGACCC
TGCCGCTTACCGGATACCTGTCCGCCTTTCTCCCTTCGGGAAGCGTGGCGCTTTCTCATAGCTCACGCTG
TAGGTATCTCAGTTCGGTGTAGGTCGTTCGCTCCAAGCTGGGCTGTGTGCACGAACCCCCCGTTCAGCCC
GACCGCTGCGCCTTATCCGGTAACTATCGTCTTGAGTCCAACCCGGTAAGACACGACTTATCGCCACTGG
CAGCAGCCACTGGTAACAGGATTAGCAGAGCGAGGTATGTAGGCGGTGCTACAGAGTTCTTGAAGTGGTG
GCCTAACTACGGCTACACTAGAAGAACAGTATTTGGTATCTGCGCTCTGCTGAAGCCAGTTACCTTCGGA
AAAAGAGTTGGTAGCTCTTGATCCGGCAAACAAACCACCGCTGGTAGCGGTGGTTTTTTTGTTTGCAAGC
AGCAGATTACGCGCAGAAAAAAAGGATCTCAAGAAGATCCTTTGATCTTTTCTACGGGGTCTGACACTCA
GTGGAACGAAAACTCACGTTAAGGGATTTTGGTCATGAGATTATCAAAAAGGATCTTCACCTAGATCCTT
TTAAATTAAAAATGAAGTTTTAAATCAATCTAAAGTATATATGAGTAAACTTGGTCTGACAGTTACCAAT
GCTTAATCAGTGAGGCACCTATCTCAGCGATCTGTCTATTTCGTTCATCCATAGTTGCCTGACTCCCCGT
CGTGTAGATAACTACGATACGGGAGGGCTTACCATCTGGCCCCAGTGCTGCAATGATACCGCGAGACCCA
CGCTCACCGGCTCCAGATTTATCAGCAATAAACCAGCCAGCCGGAAGGGCCGAGCGCAGAAGTGGTCCTG
CAACTTTATCCGCCTCCATCCAGTCTATTAATTGTTGCCGGGAAGCTAGAGTAAGTAGTTCGCCAGTTAA
TAGTTTGCGCAACGTTGTTGCCATTGCTACAGGCATCGTGGTGTCACGCTCGTCGTTTGGTATGGCTTCA
TTCAGCTCCGGTTCCCAACGATCAAGGCGAGTTACATGATCCCCCATGTTGTGCAAAAAAGCGGTTAGCT
CCTTCGGTCCTCCGATCGTTGTCAGAAGTAAGTTGGCCGCAGTGTTATCACTCATGGTTATGGCAGCACT
GCATAATTCTCTTACTGTCATGCCATCCGTAAGATGCTTTTCTGTGACTGGTGAGTACTCAACCAAGTCA
TTCTGAGAATAGTGTATGCGGCGACCGAGTTGCTCTTGCCCGGCGTCAATACGGGATAATACCGCGCCAC
ATAGCAGAACTTTAAAAGTGCTCATCATTGGAAAACGTTCTTCGGGGCGAAAACTCTCAAGGATCTTACC
GCTGTTGAGATCCAGTTCGATGTAACCCACTCGTGCACCCAACTGATCTTCAGCATCTTTTACTTTCACC
AGCGTTTCTGGGTGAGCAAAAACAGGAAGGCAAAATGCCGCAAAAAAGGGAATAAGGGCGACACGGAAAT
GTTGAATACTCATACTCTTCCTTTTTCAATATTATTGAAGCATTTATCAGGGTTATTGTCTCATGAGCGG
ATACATATTTGAATGTATTTAGAAAAATAAACAAATAGGGGTTCCGCGCACATTTCCCCGAAAAGTGCCA
CCTGACGTCGACGGATCGGGAGATCGATTTCCCGATCCCCTAGGGTCGACTCTCAGTACAATCTGCTCTG
ATGCCGCATAGTTAAGCCAGTATCTGCTCCCTGCTTGTGTGTTGGAGGTCGCTGAGTAGTGCGCGAGCAA
AATTTAAGCTACAACAAGGCAAGGCTTGACCGACAATTGCATGAAGAATCTGCTTAGGGTTAGGCGTTTT
GCGCTGCTTCGCGATGTACGGGCCAGATATACGCGTT
